>Addgene plasmid #73401 | pETM6-Vv4CL-PhCHS-CmCHI | depositor full sequence | sequence record 135143 | Full Sequence
GGGGAATTGTGAGCGGATAACAATTCCCCTCTAGAAATAATTTTGTTTAACTTTAAGAAGGAGATATACA
TATGATTAGTATTGAAACGCAAAACCCGGATGTTAGCAACCTGGACACCTCGCACTCTATTCCGAAAATG
GCAAACCGTATTGATGACCATGTGTTTCGTTCTAAACTGCCGGAAATTCCGATCAGTAACCATCTGCCGC
TGCACACGTATTGCTTCGAAAATTACTCGCAGTTTGCAGACCGTCCGTGTCTGATTGTTGGCTCGACGAA
CAAAACCTATAGCTTCGCTGAAACCCATCTGATCTCTCGCAAAGTGGGCGCAGGTTTTGCTCACCTGGGT
CTGAAACAGGGCGATGTGGTTATGATTCTGCTGCAAAATTGCGCGGAATTTGCCTTCAGCTTTCTGGGTG
CGTCTATGGTTGGCGCCGTCACCACGACCGCAAACCCGTTCTACACGTCCGCGGAAATCTTCAAACAGCT
GAACGCATCAAAAGCTAAAATCGTCGTGACCCAGGCGCAATATGTGGATAAACTGCGCGACTACCCGGAT
GGTCAAGTTGCCAAAATTGGCGAAGGTTTCACGGTCATTACCATCGATGACCCGCCGGAAAACTGTATGC
ATTTTAGTGTTGTCTCCGAAGCGAACGAAAGCGAACTGCCGGAAGTCTCAATTAATTCGGATGACCCGGT
GGCCCTGCCGTTTAGCTCTGGTACGACCGGCCTGCCGAAAGGCGTGGTTCTGACGCACAAATCACTGATC
ACCTCGGTCGCCCAGCAAGTGGATGGTGAAAACCCGAATCTGCATCTGACCCCGGATGACGTCGTGCTGT
GCGTGCTGCCGCTGTTCCACATTTATAGCCTGAACTCTGTTCTGCTGTGTAGTCTGCGTGCAGGTGCAGC
AGTGCTGCTGATGCAGAAATTTGAAATTGGTACCCTGCTGGAACTGATCCAACGTTACCGCGTGAGCGTT
GCAGCTGTTGTCCCGCCGCTGGTTCTGGCACTGGCTAAAAATCCGATGGTGGAATCGTTTGATCTGAGTT
CCATCCGTGTGGTTCTGAGCGGTGCAGCACCGCTGGGCAAAGAACTGGAAGCAGCTCTGCGTTCCCGCGT
TCCGCAGGCAGTCCTGGGCCAAGGTTATGGCATGACGGAAGCAGGCCCGGTGCTGTCAATGTGCCTGGGT
TTCGCTAAACAGCCGTTTCCGACGAAATCAGGTTCGTGTGGCACCGTCGTGCGTAACGCGGAACTGAAAG
TTGTGGATCCGGAAACCGGTTGCTCCCTGGGCCGTAATCAGCCGGGTGAAATTTGTATCCGCGGCCAGCA
AATTATGAAAGGTTATCTGAATGATCCGGAAGCGACGGCCTCTACCATTGACGTTGATGGCTGGCTGCAT
ACCGGTGACATCGGCTACGTGGATGACGATGAAGAAGTGTTCATTGTTGATCGCGTCAAAGAACTGATCA
AATTCAAAGGTTTTCAGGTTCCGCCGGCAGAACTGGAAGCTCTGCTGGTGTCTCACCCGTCCATTGCCGA
TGCGGCCGTGGTTCCGCAAAAAGACGATGTTGCTGGCGAAGTCCCGGTGGCGTTCGTCGTGCGTTCTAAC
GGTTTTGAACTGACCGAAGAAGCAGTGAAAGAATTCATCAGTAAACAGGTTGTCTTTTATAAACGCCTGC
ATAAAGTGTACTTTGTTCACGCGATTCCGAAAAGCCCGTCTGGCAAAATCCTGCGTAAAGATCTGCGCGC
GAAACTGGCCGAAAAAACCCCGGAACCGAACGGCGGTGGCGGTAGTGGCGGTGGCGGTTCCGGCGGTGGC
GGTTCACTGGTGGGTGCCCTGATGCATGTTATGCAGAAACGTAGCCGTGCTATCCACTCCTCAGATGAAG
GTGAAGACCAGGCAGGTGACGAAGATGAAGACTAACTCGAGTCTGGTAAAGAAACCGCTGCTGCGAAATT
TGAACGCCAGCACATGGACTCGTCTACTAGTCGCAGCTTAATTAACCTAAACTGCTGCCACCGCTGAGCA
ATAACTAGCATAACCCCTTGGGGCCTCTAAACGGGTCTTGAGGGGTTTTTTGCTAGGATCGAGATCGATC
TCGATCCCGCGAAATTAATACGACTCACTATAGGGGAATTGTGAGCGGATAACAATTCCCCTCTAGAAAT
AATTTTGTTTAACTTTAAGAAGGAGATATACATATGGTGACAGTCGAGGAGTATCGTAAGGCACAACGTG
CTGAAGGTCCAGCCACTGTCATGGCCATTGGAACAGCCACACCTTCAAACTGTGTTGATCAAAGCACTTA
CCCTGATTTTTATTTTCGTATCACTAACAGTGAGCACAAGACTGATCTTAAGGAGAAATTTAAGCGCATG
TGTGAAAAATCAATGATTAAGAAAAGGTACATGCACTTAACAGAGGAAATCTTGAAAGAGAATCCTAGTA
TGTGTGAATACATGGCACCTTCTCTTGATGCTAGGCAAGACATAGTGGTGGTTGAAGTGCCCAAACTTGG
CAAAGAGGCAGCTCAAAAGGCCATCAAGGAATGGGGCCAGCCCAAGTCCAAAATTACCCATTTGGTCTTT
TGCACAACCAGTGGTGTGGACATGCCTGGGTGTGACTATCAACTCACTAAGCTACTTGGGCTTCGTCCAT
CGGTCAAGAGGCTTATGATGTACCAACAAGGTTGCTTTGCTGGTGGCACGGTTCTTCGGTTAGCCAAGGA
CTTGGCTGAAAACAACAAGGGCGCTCGAGTCCTTGTTGTTTGTTCAGAAATCACCGCGGTCACTTTCCGT
GGGCCAAATGATACTCATTTGGATAGTTTAGTTGGCCAAGCACTTTTTGGTGATGGGGCAGGCGCGATCA
TTATAGGTTCTGATCCAATTCCAGGGGTCGAAAGGCCTTTGTTCGAGCTCGTTTCAGCAGCCCAAACTCT
TCTCCCAGATAGCCATGGTGCTATTGATGGCCATCTCCGTGAAGTTGGGCTTACATTCCACTTACTCAAA
GATGTTCCTGGGCTGATCTCAAAAAATATTGAGAAGAGCCTTGAGGAAGCATTCAAACCTTTGGGCATTT
CTGATTGGAACTCTCTATTCTGGATTGCTCATCCAGGTGGGCCTGCAATTTTGGACCAAGTTGAAATAAA
GTTGGGCCTAAAGCCCGAGAAACTTAAGGCTACAAGGAATGTGTTAAGTAACTATGGTAACATGTCAAGT
GCTTGTGTACTGTTTATTTTGGATGAAATGAGAAAGGCCTCAGCCAAAGAAGGTTTAGGAACTACTGGTG
AAGGGCTTGAGTGGGGTGTTCTTTTTGGATTTGGGCCTGGGCTAACAGTTGAGACTGTTGTCCTCCACAG
TGTTGCTACTTAATAGGGTACCCTCGAGTCTGGTAAAGAAACCGCTGCTGCGAAATTTGAACGCCAGCAC
ATGGACTCGTCTACTAGTCGCAGCTTAATTAACCTAAACTGCTGCCACCGCTGAGCAATAACTAGCATAA
CCCCTTGGGGCCTCTAAACGGGTCTTGAGGGGTTTTTTGCTAGGATCGAGATCGATCTCGATCCCGCGAA
ATTAATACGACTCACTATAGGGGAATTGTGAGCGGATAACAATTCCCCTCTAGAAATAATTTTGTTTAAC
TTTAAGAAGGAGATATACATATGAATCCGTCGCCGTCTGTTACCGAACTGCAAGTGGAAAATGTCACCTT
TACGCCGAGTCTGCAACCGCCGGGCTCTACCAAATCGCATTTTCTGGGCGGTGCAGGTGAACGTGGCCTG
GAAATCGAAGGCAAATTTGTTAAATTCACCGCTATTGGTGTCTATCTGGAAGAAAACGCCGTGCCGCTGC
TGGCAGGCAAATGGAAAGGCAAAACCGCCGGTGAACTGACGGAATCTGTCGAATTTTTCCGCGATGTGGT
TACCGGCCCGTTTGAAAAATTCATGAAAGTGACCATGATCCTGCCGCTGACGGGTGCGCAGTATTCAGAA
AAAGTTGCTGAAAATTGCATGGCGATTTGGAAATTTTTCGGCATCTACACCGATGCAGAAGCTAAAGCGA
TTGAAAAATTTACGGAAGTGTTCAAAGACGAAATTTTTCCGCCGGGCAGCTCTATCCTGTTCACCCAAAG
TTCCGGTTCGCTGACGATTTCATTTTCGAAAGATGGCAGCATCCCGAAAGACGGTGTCGCGGTGATTGAA
AACAATCTGCTGAGCGAAGCCGTTCTGGAATCTATGATCGGTAAAAACGGCGTCAGTCCGGCGGCCAAAA
AATCCCTGGCCGAACGTCTGTCAGCACTGCTGAATGTTGCTTCCGACAAAATGAAAGGCGGTGGCGGCTC
AGGTGGCGGTGGCTCTGGTGGCGGTGGTTCAGGCGTCAAAGAAAGTCTGGTGTGACTCGAGTCTGGTAAA
GAAACCGCTGCTGCGAAATTTGAACGCCAGCACATGGACTCGTCTACTAGTCGCAGCTTAATTAACCTAA
ACTGCTGCCACCGCTGAGCAATAACTAGCATAACCCCTTGGGGCCTCTAAACGGGTCTTGAGGGGTTTTT
TGCTAGCGAAAGGAGGAGTCGACTATATCCGGATTGGCGAATGGG
[124 nt withheld, positions 4596-4719]
C
[91 nt withheld, positions 4721-4811]
A
[49 nt withheld, positions 4813-4861]
CCTTTGACGTTGGAGTCCACGTTCTTT
[37 nt withheld, positions 4889-4925]
ACCCTATCTCGGTCTATTCTTTTGATTTATAAGGGATTTTGCCGATTTCGGCCTATTGGTTAAAAAATGA
GCTGATTTAACAAAAATTTAACGCGAATTTTAACAAAATATTAACGTTTACAATTTCTGGCGGCACGATG
GCATGAGATTATCAAAAAGGATCTTCACCTAGATCCTTTTAAATTAAAAATGAAGTTTTAAATCAATCTA
AAGTATATATGAGTAAACTTGGTCTGACAGTTACCAATGCTTAATCAGTGAGGCACCTATCTCAGCGATC
TGTCTATTTCGTTCATCCATAGTTGCCTGACTCCCCGTCGTGTAGATAACTACGATACGGGAGGGCTTAC
CATCTGGCCCCAGTGCTGCAATGATACCGCGAGACCCACGCTCACCGGCTCCAGATTTATCAGCAATAAA
CCAGCCAGCCGGAAGGGCCGAGCGCAGAAGTGGTCCTGCAACTTTATCCGCCTCCATCCAGTCTATTAAT
TGTTGCCGGGAAGCTAGAGTAAGTAGTTCGCCAGTTAATAGTTTGCGCAACGTTGTTGCCATTGCTACAG
GCATCGTGGTGTCACGCTCGTCGTTTGGTATGGCTTCATTCAGCTCCGGTTCCCAACGATCAAGGCGAGT
TACATGATCCCCCATGTTGTGCAAAAAAGCGGTTAGCTCCTTCGGTCCTCCGATCGTTGTCAGAAGTAAG
TTGGCCGCAGTGTTATCACTCATGGTTATGGCAGCACTGCATAATTCTCTTACTGTCATGCCATCCGTAA
GATGCTTTTCTGTGACTGGTGAGTACTCAACCAAGTCATTCTGAGAATAGTGTATGCGGCGACCGAGTTG
CTCTTGCCCGGCGTCAATACGGGATAATACCGCGCCACATAGCAGAACTTTAAAAGTGCTCATCATTGGA
AAACGTTCTTCGGGGCGAAAACTCTCAAGGATCTTACCGCTGTTGAGATCCAGTTCGATGTAACCCACTC
GTGCACCCAACTGATCTTCAGCATCTTTTACTTTCACCAGCGTTTCTGGGTGAGCAAAAACAGGAAGGCA
AAATGCCGCAAAAAAGGGAATAAGGGCGACACGGAAATGTTGAATACTCATACTCTTCCTTTTTCAATCA
TGATTGAAGCATTTATCAGGGTTATTGTCTCATGAGCGGATACATATTTGAATGTATTTAGAAAAATAAA
CAAATAGGTCATGACCAAAATCCCTTAACGTGAGTTTTCGTTCCACTGAGCGTCAGACCCCGTAGAAAAG
ATCAAAGGATCTTCTTGAGATCCTTTTTTTCTGCGCGTAATCTGCTGCTTGCAAACAAAAAAACCACCGC
TACCAGCGGTGGTTTGTTTGCCGGATCAAGAGCTACCAACTCTTTTTCCGAAGGTAACTGGCTTCAGCAG
AGCGCAGATACCAAATACTGTCCTTCTAGTGTAGCCGTAGTTAGGCCACCACTTCAAGAACTCTGTAGCA
CCGCCTACATACCTCGCTCTGCTAATCCTGTTACCAGTGGCTGCTGCCAGTGGCGATAAGTCGTGTCTTA
CCGGGTTGGACTCAAGACGATAGTTACCGGATAAGGCGCAGCGGTCGGGCTGAACGGGGGGTTCGTGCAC
ACAGCCCAGCTTGGAGCGAACGACCTACACCGAACTGAGATACCTACAGCGTGAGCTATGAGAAAGCGCC
ACGCTTCCCGAAGGGAGAAAGGCGGACAGGTATCCGGTAAGCGGCAGGGTCGGAACAGGAGAGCGCACGA
GGGAGCTTCCAGGGGGAAACGCCTGGTATCTTTATAGTCCTGTCGGGTTTCGCCACCTCTGACTTGAGCG
TCGATTTTTGTGATGCTCGTCAGGGGGGCGGAGCCTATGGAAAAACGCCAGCAACGCGGCCTTTTTACGG
TTCCTGGCCTTTTGCTGGCCTTTTGCTCACATGTTCTTTCCTGCGTTATCCCCTGATTCTGTGGATAACC
GTATTACCGCCTTTGAGTGAGCTGATACCGCTCGCCGCAGCCGAACGACCGAGCGCAGCGAGTCAGTGAG
CGAGGAAGCGGAAGAGCGCCTGATGCGGTATTTTCTCCTTACGCATCTGTGCGGTATTTCACACCGCATA
TATGGTGCACTCTCAGTACAATCTGCTCTGATGCCGCATAGTTAAGCCAGTATACACTCCGCTATCGCTA
CGTGACTGGGTCATGGCTGCGCCCCGACACCCGCCAACACCCGCTGACGCGCCCTGACGGGCTTGTCTGC
TCCCGGCATCCGCTTACAGACAAGCTGTGACCGTCTCCGGGAGCTGCATGTGTCAGAGGTTTTCACCGTC
ATCACCGAAACGCGCGAGGCAGCTGCGGTAAAGCTCATCAGCGTGGTCGTGAAGCGATTCACAGATGTCT
GCCTGTTCATCCGCGTCCAGCTCGTTGAGTTTCTCCAGAAGCGTTAATGTCTGGCTTCTGATAAAGCGGG
CCATGTTAAGGGCGGTTTTTTCCTGTTTGGTCACTGATGCCTCCGTGTAAGGGGGATTTCTGTTCATGGG
GGTAATGATACCGATGAAACGAGAGAGGATGCTCACGATACGGGTTACTGATGATGAACATGCCCGGTTA
CTGGAACGTTGTGAGGGTAAACAACTGGCGGTATGGATGCGGCGGGACCAGAGAAAAATCACTCAGGGTC
AATGCCAGCGCTTCGTTAATACAGATGTAGGTGTTCCACAGGGTAGCCAGCAGCATCCTGCGATGCAGAT
CCGGAACATAATGGTGCAGGGCGCTGACTTCCGCGTTTCCAGACTTTACGAAACACGGAAACCGAAGACC
ATTCATGTTGTTGCTCAGGTCGCAGACGTTTTGCAGCAGCAGTCGCTTCACGTTCGCTCGCGTATCGGTG
ATTCATTCTGCTAACCAGTAAGGCAACCCCGCCAGCCTAGCCGGGTCCTCAACGACAGGAGCACGATCAT
GCTAGTCATGCCCCGCGCCCACCGGAAGGAGCTGACTGGGTTGAAGGCTCTCAAGGGCATCGGTCGAGAT
CCCGGTGCCTAATGAGTGAGCTAACTTACATTAATTGCGTTGCGCTCACTGCCCGCTTTCCAGTCGGGAA
ACCTGTCGTGCCAGCTGCATTAATGAATCGGCCAACGCGCGGGGAGAGGCGGTTTGCGTATTGGGCGCCA
GGGTGGTTTTTCTTTTCACCAGTGAGACGGGCAACAGCTGATTGCCCTTCACCGCCTGGCCCTGAGAGAG
TTGCAGCAAGCGGTCCACGCTGGTTTGCCCCAGCAGGCGAAAATCCTGTTTGATGGTGGTTAACGGCGGG
ATATAACATGAGCTGTCTTCGGTATCGTCGTATCCCACTACCGAGATGTCCGCACCAACGCGCAGCCCGG
ACTCGGTAATGGCGCGCATTGCGCCCAGCGCCATCTGATCGTTGGCAACCAGCATCGCAGTGGGAACGAT
GCCCTCATTCAGCATTTGCATGGTTTGTTGAAAACCGGACATGGCACTCCAGTCGCCTTCCCGTTCCGCT
ATCGGCTGAATTTGATTGCGAGTGAGATATTTATGCCAGCCAGCCAGACGCAGACGCGCCGAGACAGAAC
TTAATGGGCCCGCTAACAGCGCGATTTGCTGGTGACCCAATGCGACCAGATGCTCCACGCCCAGTCGCGT
ACCGTCTTCATGGGAGAAAATAATACTGTTGATGGGTGTCTGGTCAGAGACATCAAGAAATAACGCCGGA
ACATTAGTGCAGGCAGCTTCCACAGCAATGGCATCCTGGTCATCCAGCGGATAGTTAATGATCAGCCCAC
TGACGCGTTGCGCGAGAAGATTGTGCACCGCCGCTTTACAGGCTTCGACGCCGCTTCGTTCTACCATCGA
CACCACCACGCTGGCACCCAGTTGATCGGCGCGAGATTTAATCGCCGCGACAATTTGCGACGGCGCGTGC
AGGGCCAGACTGGAGGTGGCAACGCCAATCAGCAACGACTGTTTGCCCGCCAGTTGTTGTGCCACGCGGT
TGGGAATGTAATTCAGCTCCGCCATCGCCGCTTCCACTTTTTCCCGCGTTTTCGCAGAAACGTGGCTGGC
CTGGTTCACCACGCGGGAAACGGTCTGATAAGAGACACCGGCATACTCTGCGACATCGTATAACGTTACT
GGTTTCACATTCACCACCCTGAATTGACTCTCTTCCGGGCGCTATCATGCCATACCGCGAAAGGTTTTGC
GCCATTCGATGGTGTCCGGGATCTCGACGCTCTCCCTTATGCGACTCCTGCATTAGGAAGCAGCCCAGTA
GTAGGTTGAGGCCGTTGAGCACCGCCGCCGCAAGGAATGGTGCATGCAAGGAGATGGCGCCCAACAGTCC
CCCGGCCACGGGGCCTGCCACCATACCCACGCCGAAACAAGCGCTCATGAGCCCGAAGTGGCGAGCCCGA
TCTTCCCCATCGGTGATGTCGGCGATATAGGCGCCAGCAACCGCACCTGTGGCGCCGGTGATGCCGGCCA
CGATGCGTCCGGCGTAGCCTAGGATCGAGATCGATCTCGATCCCGCGAAATTAATACGACTCACTATA
Features (pLannotate 1.2.2; 32 found; start..end, strand, type, name):
      3..27      +  protein_bind   lac operator: The lac repressor binds to the lac operator to inhibit transcription in E. coli. This inhibition can be relieved by adding lactose or isopropyl-β-D-thiogalactopyranoside (IPTG). lac repressor encoded by lacI
     42..64      +  RBS            RBS: efficient ribosome binding site from bacteriophage T7 gene 10 (Olins and Rangwala, 1989)
    162..1757    +  CDS            4CL3 (fragment): 4CL3_ARATH - Experimental evidence at protein level: Swiss-Prot protein existence level 1. Produces CoA thioesters of a variety of hydroxy- and methoxy- substituted cinnamic acids, which are used to synthesize several phenylpropanoid-derived compounds, including anthocyanins, flavonoids, isoflavonoids, coumarins, lignin, suberin and wall-bound phenolics. From Arabidopsis thaliana (Mouse-ear cress).
   1767..1922    +  CDS            Wasl (fragment): WASL_MOUSE - Experimental evidence at protein level: Swiss-Prot protein existence level 1. Regulates actin polymerization by stimulating the actin- nucleating activity of the Arp2/3 complex. Involved in various processes, such as mitosis and cytokinesis, via its role in the regulation of actin polymerization. Together with CDC42, involved in the extension and maintenance of the formation of thin, actin-rich surface projections called filopodia. In addition to its role in the cytoplasm, also plays a role in the nucleus by regulating gene transcription, probably by promoting nuclear actin polyme
   1938..1979    +  CDS            S-Tag (fragment): affinity and epitope tag derived from pancreatic ribonuclease A
   2035..2082    +  terminator     T7 terminator: transcription terminator for bacteriophage T7 RNA polymerase
   2116..2134    +  promoter       T7 promoter: promoter for bacteriophage T7 RNA polymerase
   2135..2159    +  protein_bind   lac operator: The lac repressor binds to the lac operator to inhibit transcription in E. coli. This inhibition can be relieved by adding lactose or isopropyl-β-D-thiogalactopyranoside (IPTG). lac repressor encoded by lacI
   2174..2196    +  RBS            RBS: efficient ribosome binding site from bacteriophage T7 gene 10 (Olins and Rangwala, 1989)
   2204..3367    +  CDS            CHSY_HYPAN: Experimental evidence at protein level: Swiss-Prot protein existence level 1. The primary product of this enzyme is 4,2',4',6'- tetrahydroxychalcone (also termed naringenin-chalcone or chalcone) which undergoes enzyme-catalyzed or spontaneous isomerization into naringenin. From Hypericum androsaemum (Tutsan).
   3395..3436    +  CDS            S-Tag (fragment): affinity and epitope tag derived from pancreatic ribonuclease A
   3492..3539    +  terminator     T7 terminator: transcription terminator for bacteriophage T7 RNA polymerase
   3573..3591    +  promoter       T7 promoter: promoter for bacteriophage T7 RNA polymerase
   3592..3616    +  protein_bind   lac operator: The lac repressor binds to the lac operator to inhibit transcription in E. coli. This inhibition can be relieved by adding lactose or isopropyl-β-D-thiogalactopyranoside (IPTG). lac repressor encoded by lacI
   3631..3653    +  RBS            RBS: efficient ribosome binding site from bacteriophage T7 gene 10 (Olins and Rangwala, 1989)
   3667..4302    +  CDS            CHI1 (fragment): CFI1_ARATH - Also known as CFI, TT5. Experimental evidence at protein level: Swiss-Prot protein existence level 1. Catalyzes the intramolecular cyclization of bicyclic chalcones into tricyclic (S)-flavanones. Responsible for the isomerization of 4,2',4',6'-tetrahydroxychalcone (also termed chalcone) into naringenin. From Arabidopsis thaliana (Mouse-ear cress).
   4330..4353    +  CDS            FAPα2 (fragment): fluorogen-activating protein composed of a dimer of the L5-MG single-chain antibody fragment (Szent-Gyorgyi et al., 2008) binds malachite green derivatives to produce red fluorescence
   4408..4449    +  CDS            S-Tag (fragment): affinity and epitope tag derived from pancreatic ribonuclease A
   4505..4552    +  terminator     T7 terminator: transcription terminator for bacteriophage T7 RNA polymerase
   4596..5051    +  rep_origin     f1 ori (sequence partly withheld): f1 bacteriophage origin of replication; arrow indicates direction of (+) strand synthesis
   5166..6026    -  CDS            AmpR: β-lactamase; bla; confers resistance to ampicillin, carbenicillin, and related antibiotics
   6027..6119    -  promoter       AmpR promoter: bla
   6200..6788    +  rep_origin     ori: high-copy-number ColE1/pMB1/pBR322/pUC origin of replication
   6974..7116    -  misc_feature   bom: basis of mobility region from pBR322
   7218..7409    -  CDS            rop: Rop protein, which maintains plasmids at low copy number; rop
   7426..7806    +  CDS            YPB1_ECOLX: Protein predicted: Swiss-Prot protein existence level 4. From Escherichia coli.
   7868..7932    -  CDS            TcR (fragment): tetracycline efflux protein; tet; confers resistance to tetracycline
   7947..7968    -  protein_bind   CAP binding site: CAP binding activates transcription in the presence of cAMP. E. coli catabolite activator protein
   7981..9063    -  CDS            lacI: lac repressor; lacI; The lac repressor binds to the lac operator to inhibit transcription in E. coli. This inhibition can be relieved by adding lactose or isopropyl-β-D-thiogalactopyranoside (IPTG).
   9064..9141    -  promoter       lacI promoter: lacI
   9149..9422    -  CDS            TcR (fragment): tetracycline efflux protein; tet; confers resistance to tetracycline
   9457..2       +  promoter       T7 promoter (across the origin): promoter for bacteriophage T7 RNA polymerase
