[The description below was written by a language model from this plasmid's Addgene catalogue record and pLannotate feature annotations shown in this document.]
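Description:
pETM6-Vv4CL-PhCHS-CmCHI is a bacterial expression plasmid of about 9.5 kb, built on the pETM6 backbone, a pET-style vector designed for assembling multigene pathways in Escherichia coli. It is selected with ampicillin through a β-lactamase cassette and replicates from a ColE1/pBR322-type origin. The catalogue lists it as high copy, although the annotated backbone also carries rop and the bom region, elements typical of pBR322-derived pET vectors. An f1 origin, a lacI repressor gene with its own promoter, and remnants of a tetracycline resistance gene are also present.

The payload consists of three plant enzymes: 4-coumarate:CoA ligase from Vitis vinifera (Vv4CL), chalcone synthase from Petunia hybrida (PhCHS) and chalcone isomerase from Citrus maxima (CmCHI). All three lie in the same orientation, and each sits in its own complete expression unit with a T7 promoter, lac operator, T7 gene 10 ribosome binding site and T7 terminator. Transcription therefore depends on a host supplying T7 RNA polymerase and is inducible with IPTG. The automated annotation labels the coding regions by their closest homologues from Arabidopsis and Hypericum, which agrees with the stated enzyme classes. Short hits to unrelated proteins after two of the genes are probably spurious matches. S-tag fragments lie downstream of each gene, but the record does not show whether they are fused in frame.

Together the enzymes activate phenylpropanoic acids such as p-coumaric acid to CoA thioesters, condense them into chalcones and cyclise these to flavanones such as naringenin. The plasmid was used for in vivo flavanone production in work optimising an E. coli co-culture for flavonoid synthesis.
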