Addgene plasmid #73401: pETM6-Vv4CL-PhCHS-CmCHI
Purpose: Expresses three enzymes to convert phenylpropanoic acids to flavanones in vivo
Depositing lab: Mattheos Koffas. Depositing organization: Rensselaer Polytechnic Institute. Publication: Experimental and computational optimization of an Escherichia coli co-culture for the efficient production of flavonoids. Jones JA, Vernacchio VR, Sinkoe AL, Collins SM, Ibrahim MH, Lachance DM, Hahn J, Koffas MA. Metab Eng. 2016 Feb 6;35:55-63. doi: 10.1016/j.ymben.2016.01.006. PubMed 26860871.
Backbone
  Vector backbone: pETM6
  Backbone manufacturer: Koffas Lab, Addgene Plasmid #49795
  Backbone size w/o insert (bp): 5203
  Vector type: Bacterial Expression
Growth in bacteria
  Bacterial resistance: Ampicillin, 100 μg/mL
  Growth temperature: 37°C
  Growth strain: DH5alpha
  Copy number: High Copy
Gene/Insert 1
  Gene/Insert name: Vv4CL
  Species: V. vinifera
  Promoter: T7
  Cloning method: Restriction Enzyme; 5′ cloning site unknown (unknown if destroyed); 3′ cloning site unknown (unknown if destroyed)
  Sequencing primers: 5′ pBRrevBam
Gene/Insert 2
  Gene/Insert name: PhCHS
  Species: P. hybrida
  Promoter: T7
  Cloning method: Restriction Enzyme; 5′ cloning site unknown (unknown if destroyed); 3′ cloning site unknown (unknown if destroyed)
  Sequencing primers: 5′ unknown
Gene/Insert 3
  Gene/Insert name: CmCHI
  Species: C. maxima
  Promoter: T7
  Cloning method: Restriction Enzyme; 5′ cloning site unknown (unknown if destroyed); 3′ cloning site unknown (unknown if destroyed)
  Sequencing primers: 5′ unknown
Terms and licenses: Academic/Nonprofit Terms; Industry Terms: Not Available to Industry
How to cite: pETM6-Vv4CL-PhCHS-CmCHI was a gift from Mattheos Koffas (Addgene plasmid # 73401 ; http://n2t.net/addgene:73401 ; RRID:Addgene_73401)
