>Addgene plasmid #73401 | pETM6-Vv4CL-PhCHS-CmCHI | addgene partial sequence | sequence record 139052 | RecAGcR 5'-GACTTTTACGCCGAGTTTGC-3'
ACGTGGCCTGGAAATCGAAGGCAAATTTGTTAAATTCACCGCTATTGGTGTCTATCTGGAAGAAAACGCC
GTGCCGCTGCTGGCAGGCAAATGGAAAGGCAAAACCGCCGGTGAACTGACGGAATCTGTCGAATTTTTCC
GCGATGTGGTTACCGGCCCGTTTGAAAAATTCATGAAAGTGACCATGATCCTGCCGCTGACGGGTGCGCA
GTATTCAGAAAAAGTTGCTGAAAATTGCATGGCGATTTGGAAATTTTTCGGCATCTACACCGATGCAGAA
GCTAAAGCGATTGAAAAATTTACGGAAGTGTTCAAAGACGAAATTTTTCCGCCGGGCAGCTCTATCCTGT
TCACCCAAAGTTCCGGTTCGCTGACGATTTCATTTTCGAAAGATGGCAGCATCCCGAAAGACGGTGTCGC
GGTGATTGAAAACAATCTGCTGAGCGAAGCCGTTCTGGAATCTATGATCGGTAAAAACGGCGTCAGTCCG
GCGGCCAAAAAATCCCTGGCCGAACGTCTGTCAGCACTGCTGAATGTTGCTTCCGACAA
