>Addgene plasmid #73401 | pETM6-Vv4CL-PhCHS-CmCHI | addgene partial sequence | sequence record 139077 | pBRrevBam 5'-GGTGATGTCGGCGATATAGG-3'
ATGCGTCCGGCGTAGCCTAGGATCGAGATCGATCTCGATCCCGCGAAATTAATACGACTCACTATAGGGG
AATTGTGAGCGGATAACAATTCCCCTCTAGAAATAATTTTGTTTAACTTTAAGAAGGAGATATACATATG
ATTAGTATTGAAACGCAAAACCCGGATGTTAGCAACCTGGACACCTCGCACTCTATTCCGAAAATGGCAA
ACCGTATTGATGACCATGTGTTTCGTTCTAAACTGCCGGAAATTCCGATCAGTAACCATCTGCCGCTGCA
CACGTATTGCTTCGAAAATTACTCGCAGTTTGCAGACCGTCCGTGTCTGATTGTTGGCTCGACGAACAAA
ACCTATAGCTTCGCTGAAACCCATCTGATCTCTCGCAAAGTGGGCGCAGGTTTTGCTCACCTGGGTCTGA
AACAGGGCGATGTGGTTATGATTCTGCTGCAAAATTGCGCGGAATTTGCCTTCAGCTTTCTGGGTGCGTC
TATGGTTGGCGCCGTCACCACGACCGCAAACCCGTTCTACACGTCCGCGGAAATCTTCAAACAGCTGAAC
GCATCAAAAGCTAAAATCGTCGTGACCCAGGCGCAATATGTGGATAAACTGCGCGACTACCCGGATGGTC
AAGTTGCCAAAATTGGCGAAGGTTTCACGGTCATTACCATCGATGACCCGCCGGAAAACTGTATGCATTT
TAGTGTTGTCTCCGAAGCGAACGAAAGCGAACTGCCGGAAGTCTCAATTAATTCGGATGACCCGGTGGCC
