>Addgene plasmid #73401 | pETM6-Vv4CL-PhCHS-CmCHI | addgene partial sequence | sequence record 139170 | hProgerin-F 5'-AGATGACCTGCTCCATCACC-3'
CACGGAAAGTGACCGCGGTGATTTCTGAACAAACAACAAGGACTCGAGCGCCCTTGTTGTTTTCAGCCAA
GTCCTTGGCTAACCGAAGAACCGTGCCACCAGCAAAGCAACCTTGTTGGTACATCATAAGCCTCTTGACC
GATGGACGAAGCCCAAGTAGCTTAGTGAGTTGATAGTCACACCCAGGCATGTCCACACCACTGGTTGTGC
AAAAGACCAAATGGGTAATTTTGGACTTGGGCTGGCCCCATTCCTTGATGGCCTTTTGAGCTGCCTCTTT
GCCAAGTTTGGGCACTTCAACCACCACTATGTCTTGCCTAGCATCAAGAGAAGGTGCCATGTATTCACAC
ATACTAGGATTCTCTTTCAAGATTTCCTCTGTTAAGTGCATGTACCTTTTCTTAATCATTGATTTTTCAC
ACATGCGCTTAAATTTCTCCTTAAGATCAGTCTTGTGCTCACTGTTAGTGATACGAAAATAAAAATCAGG
GTAAGTGCTTTGATCAACACAGTTTGAAGGTGTGGCTGTTCCAATGGCCATGACAGTGGCTGGACCTTCA
GCACGTTGTGCCTTACGATACTCCTCGACTGTCACCATATGTATATCTCCTTCTTAAAGTTAAACAAAAT
TATTTCTAGAGGGGAATTGTTATCCGCTCACAATTCCCCTATAGTGAGTCGTATTAATTTCGCGGGATCG
AGATCGATCTCGATCCTAGCAA
